Addgene plasmid #48632: roGFP_iE_C204S_pQE30
Purpose: Bacterial expression vector encoding for the 6XHis tagged insensitive variant of fluorescent redox probe roGFPiE with Cysteine 204 to Serine mutation (roGFP C147S, E147b, C204)
Depositing lab: David Ron. Depositing organization: University of Cambridge. Publication: Lifetime imaging of a fluorescent protein sensor reveals surprising stability of ER thiol redox. Avezov E, Cross BC, Kaminski Schierle GS, Winters M, Harding HP, Melo EP, Kaminski CF, Ron D. J Cell Biol. 2013 Apr 15;201(2):337-49. doi: 10.1083/jcb.201211155. PubMed 23589496.
Backbone
  Vector backbone: pQE30
  Backbone size w/o insert (bp): 3418
  Total vector size (bp): 4174
  Vector type: Bacterial Expression
Growth in bacteria
  Bacterial resistance: Ampicillin, 100 μg/mL
  Growth temperature: 37°C
  Growth strain: M15
  Copy number: High Copy
Gene/Insert
  Gene/Insert name: roGFP1
  Species: jellyfish
  Insert size (bp): 756
  Mutation: insertion E147B, c204S
  Tag / fusion protein: HisTag (N terminal on backbone)
  Cloning method: Restriction Enzyme; 5′ cloning site BamH1 (unknown if destroyed); 3′ cloning site XhoI (unknown if destroyed)
  Sequencing primers: 5′ pQEForward; 3′ pQEReverse
Resource information
  A portion of this plasmid was derived from a plasmid made by: James Remington U. Oregon USA
Terms and licenses: Academic/Nonprofit Terms; Industry Terms: Not Available to Industry
Depositor comments: This plasmids needs to be amplified and maintained in M15 at all times as this strain has the pREP4 repressor vector that prevents undesired expression (it's important to maintain the plasmid when the protein is not expressed even if it's believed to be inert for the bacteria, to avoid selective pressure in favour of recombinant versions of the gene).
How to cite: roGFP_iE_C204S_pQE30 was a gift from David Ron (Addgene plasmid # 48632 ; http://n2t.net/addgene:48632 ; RRID:Addgene_48632)
