[The description below was written by a language model from this plasmid's Addgene catalogue record and pLannotate feature annotations shown in this document.]
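Description:
roGFP_iE_C204S_pQE30 is a 4,174 bp bacterial expression plasmid built on the pQE30 backbone for producing a His-tagged variant of the redox-sensitive green fluorescent protein roGFPiE in E. coli. It replicates from a high-copy ColE1/pMB1-type origin and is selected with ampicillin through a β-lactamase gene driven by its own promoter. The annotation also picks up backbone elements: a bom region, a small rop fragment, and a chloramphenicol acetyltransferase coding sequence preceded by only a fragment of the cat promoter. The record lists ampicillin as the only selection.

The expression cassette begins with two lac operator sites, which place transcription under lac repressor control and make it inducible with IPTG. The promoter itself is not annotated in the feature table. Downstream lie an N-terminal 6xHis tag supplied by the backbone and the roughly 750 bp jellyfish GFP-derived insert, cloned between BamHI and XhoI, followed by the lambda t0 terminator. An rrnB T1 terminator sits after the cat sequence. The insert is roGFP1 carrying an inserted glutamate at position 147b, which defines roGFPiE, plus a cysteine 204 to serine substitution. In roGFP probes, redox sensing depends on a disulfide between engineered surface cysteines, and the record describes this mutant as the redox-insensitive version of the probe. The wording of the mutation list differs slightly between catalogue fields.

The plasmid encodes no lac repressor. The depositor notes that it should be kept in the M15 strain, whose pREP4 plasmid supplies repressor and prevents leaky expression that could select for rearranged versions of the gene. The construct suits purification of recombinant protein by metal-affinity chromatography, plausibly as a non-responsive control for the roGFPiE sensor used in studies of ER thiol redox.
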