Features (pLannotate 1.2.2; 13 found; start..end, strand, type, name):
     30..46      +  protein_bind   lac operator: The lac repressor binds to the lac operator to inhibit transcription in E. coli. This inhibition can be relieved by adding lactose or isopropyl-β-D-thiogalactopyranoside (IPTG). lac repressor encoded by lacI
     62..78      +  protein_bind   lac operator: The lac repressor binds to the lac operator to inhibit transcription in E. coli. This inhibition can be relieved by adding lactose or isopropyl-β-D-thiogalactopyranoside (IPTG). lac repressor encoded by lacI
    127..144     +  CDS            7xHis (fragment): 6xHis affinity tag
    151..869     +  CDS            GFP (fragment): Aequoria victoria green fluorescent protein
    920..1014    +  terminator     lambda t0 terminator: transcription terminator from phage lambda
   1029..1057    +  promoter       cat promoter (fragment): promoter of the E. coli cat gene encoding chloramphenicol acetyltransferase
   1058..1714    +  CDS            cat: CAT_ECOLX - Experimental evidence at protein level: Swiss-Prot protein existence level 1. This enzyme is an effector of chloramphenicol resistance in bacteria. From Escherichia coli. This protein is used as a marker in many commonly used cloning vectors, such as pACYC184.
   1782..1868    +  terminator     rrnB T1 terminator: Escherichia coli rrnB; transcription terminator T1 from the E. coli rrnB gene
   1881..1922    +  CDS            rop (fragment): Rop protein, which maintains plasmids at low copy number; rop
   2024..2164    +  misc_feature   bom: basis of mobility region from pBR322
   2350..2938    -  rep_origin     ori: high-copy-number ColE1/pMB1/pBR322/pUC origin of replication
   3109..3969    -  CDS            AmpR: β-lactamase; bla; confers resistance to ampicillin, carbenicillin, and related antibiotics
   3970..4074    -  promoter       AmpR promoter: bla
>Addgene plasmid #48632 | roGFP_iE_C204S_pQE30 | depositor full sequence | sequence record 70381 | roGFP_iE_C204S_pQE30 sequence 4174 bps
CTCGAGAAATCATAAAAAATTTATTTGCTTTGTGAGCGGATAACAATCACAATAGATTCAATTGTGAGCG
GATAACAATTTCACACAGAATTCATTAAAGAGGAGAAATTAACTATGAGAGGATCGCATCACCATCACCA
TCACGGATCCATGAGTAAAGGAGAAGAACTTTTCACTGGAGTTGTCCCAATTCTTGTTGAATTAGATGGT
GATGTTAATGGGCACAAATTTTCTGTCAGTGGAGAGGGTGAAGGTGATGCAACATACGGAAAACTTACCC
TTAAATTTATTTCCACTACTGGAAAACTACCTGTTCCATGGCCAACACTTGTCACTACTCTGAGTTATGG
TGTTCAATGCTTTTCAAGATACCCAGATCATATGAAACGGCATGACTTTTTCAAGAGTGCCATGCCCGAA
GGTTATGTACAGGAAAGAACTATAAGCTTCAAAGATGACGGGAACTACAAGACACGTGCTGAAGTCAAGT
TTGAAGGTGATACCCTTGTTAATAGAATCGAGTTAAAAGGTATTGATTTTAAAGAAGATGGAAACATTCT
TGGACACAAATTGGAATACAACTATAACTGCGAGTCCAATGTATACATCATGGCAGACAAACAAAAGAAT
GGAATCAAAGCGAACTTCAAAACCAGACACAACATTGAAGATGGAAGCGTTCAACTAGCAGACCATTATC
AACAAAATACTCCAATTGGCGATGGCCCTGTCCTTTTACCAGACAACCATTACCTGTCCACATCCTCTGC
CCTTTCGAAAGATCCCAACGAAAAGAGAGACCACATGGTCCTTCTTGAGTTTGTAACAGCTGCTGGGATT
ACACATGGCATGGATGAACTATACAAATAATAACGATCCGAGCTCGAGATCTGCAGCCAAGCTTAATTAG
CTGAGCTTGGACTCCTGTTGATAGATCCAGTAATGACCTCAGAACTCCATCTGGATTTGTTCAGAACGCT
CGGTTGCCGCCGGGCGTTTTTTATTGGTGAGAATCCAAGCTAGCTTGGCGAGATTTTCAGGAGCTAAGGA
AGCTAAAATGGAGAAAAAAATCACTGGATATACCACCGTTGATATATCCCAATGGCATCGTAAAGAACAT
TTTGAGGCATTTCAGTCAGTTGCTCAATGTACCTATAACCAGACCGTTCAGCTGGATATTACGGCCTTTT
TAAAGACCGTAAAGAAAAATAAGCACAAGTTTTATCCGGCCTTTATTCACATTCTTGCCCGCCTGATGAA
TGCTCATCCGGAATTTCGTATGGCAATGAAAGACGGTGAGCTGGTGATATGGGATAGTGTTCACCCTTGT
TACACCGTTTTCCATGAGCAAACTGAAACGTTTTCATCGCTCTGGAGTGAATACCACGACGATTTCCGGC
AGTTTCTACACATATATTCGCAAGATGTGGCGTGTTACGGTGAAAACCTGGCCTATTTCCCTAAAGGGTT
TATTGAGAATATGTTTTTCGTCTCAGCCAATCCCTGGGTGAGTTTCACCAGTTTTGATTTAAACGTGGCC
AATATGGACAACTTCTTCGCCCCCGTTTTCACCATGGGCAAATATTATACGCAAGGCGACAAGGTGCTGA
TGCCGCTGGCGATTCAGGTTCATCATGCCGTCTGTGATGGCTTCCATGTCGGCAGAATGCTTAATGAATT
ACAACAGTACTGCGATGAGTGGCAGGGCGGGGCGTAATTTTTTTAAGGCAGTTATTGGTGCCCTTAAACG
CCTGGGGTAATGACTCTCTAGCTTGAGGCATCAAATAAAACGAAAGGCTCAGTCGAAAGACTGGGCCTTT
CGTTTTATCTGTTGTTTGTCGGTGAACGCTCTCCTGAGTAGGACAAATCCGCCGCTCTAGAGCTGCCTCG
CGCGTTTCGGTGATGACGGTGAAAACCTCTGACACATGCAGCTCCCGGAGACGGTCACAGCTTGTCTGTA
AGCGGATGCCGGGAGCAGACAAGCCCGTCAGGGCGCGTCAGCGGGTGTTGGCGGGTGTCGGGGCGCAGCC
ATGACCCAGTCACGTAGCGATAGCGGAGTGTATACTGGCTTAACTATGCGGCATCAGAGCAGATTGTACT
GAGAGTGCACCATATGCGGTGTGAAATACCGCACAGATGCGTAAGGAGAAAATACCGCATCAGGCGCTCT
TCCGCTTCCTCGCTCACTGACTCGCTGCGCTCGGTCTGTCGGCTGCGGCGAGCGGTATCAGCTCACTCAA
AGGCGGTAATACGGTTATCCACAGAATCAGGGGATAACGCAGGAAAGAACATGTGAGCAAAAGGCCAGCA
AAAGGCCAGGAACCGTAAAAAGGCCGCGTTGCTGGCGTTTTTCCATAGGCTCCGCCCCCCTGACGAGCAT
CACAAAAATCGACGCTCAAGTCAGAGGTGGCGAAACCCGACAGGACTATAAAGATACCAGGCGTTTCCCC
CTGGAAGCTCCCTCGTGCGCTCTCCTGTTCCGACCCTGCCGCTTACCGGATACCTGTCCGCCTTTCTCCC
TTCGGGAAGCGTGGCGCTTTCTCAATGCTCACGCTGTAGGTATCTCAGTTCGGTGTAGGTCGTTCGCTCC
AAGCTGGGCTGTGTGCACGAACCCCCCGTTCAGCCCGACCGCTGCGCCTTATCCGGTAACTATCGTCTTG
AGTCCAACCCGGTAAGACACGACTTATCGCCACTGGCAGCAGCCACTGGTAACAGGATTAGCAGAGCGAG
GTATGTAGGCGGTGCTACAGAGTTCTTGAAGTGGTGGCCTAACTACGGCTACACTAGAAGGACAGTATTT
GGTATCTGCGCTCTGCTGAAGCCAGTTACCTTCGGAAAAAGAGTTGGTAGCTCTTGATCCGGCAAACAAA
CCACCGCTGGTAGCGGTGGTTTTTTTGTTTGCAAGCAGCAGATTACGCGCAGAAAAAAAGGATCTCAAGA
AGATCCTTTGATCTTTTCTACGGGGTCTGACGCTCAGTGGAACGAAAACTCACGTTAAGGGATTTTGGTC
ATGAGATTATCAAAAAGGATCTTCACCTAGATCCTTTTAAATTAAAAATGAAGTTTTAAATCAATCTAAA
GTATATATGAGTAAACTTGGTCTGACAGTTACCAATGCTTAATCAGTGAGGCACCTATCTCAGCGATCTG
TCTATTTCGTTCATCCATAGCTGCCTGACTCCCCGTCGTGTAGATAACTACGATACGGGAGGGCTTACCA
TCTGGCCCCAGTGCTGCAATGATACCGCGAGACCCACGCTCACCGGCTCCAGATTTATCAGCAATAAACC
AGCCAGCCGGAAGGGCCGAGCGCAGAAGTGGTCCTGCAACTTTATCCGCCTCCATCCAGTCTATTAATTG
TTGCCGGGAAGCTAGAGTAAGTAGTTCGCCAGTTAATAGTTTGCGCAACGTTGTTGCCATTGCTACAGGC
ATCGTGGTGTCACGCTCGTCGTTTGGTATGGCTTCATTCAGCTCCGGTTCCCAACGATCAAGGCGAGTTA
CATGATCCCCCATGTTGTGCAAAAAAGCGGTTAGCTCCTTCGGTCCTCCGATCGTTGTCAGAAGTAAGTT
GGCCGCAGTGTTATCACTCATGGTTATGGCAGCACTGCATAATTCTCTTACTGTCATGCCATCCGTAAGA
TGCTTTTCTGTGACTGGTGAGTACTCAACCAAGTCATTCTGAGAATAGTGTATGCGGCGACCGAGTTGCT
CTTGCCCGGCGTCAATACGGGATAATACCGCGCCACATAGCAGAACTTTAAAAGTGCTCATCATTGGAAA
ACGTTCTTCGGGGCGAAAACTCTCAAGGATCTTACCGCTGTTGAGATCCAGTTCGATGTAACCCACTCGT
GCACCCAACTGATCTTCAGCATCTTTTACTTTCACCAGCGTTTCTGGGTGAGCAAAAACAGGAAGGCAAA
ATGCCGCAAAAAAGGGAATAAGGGCGACACGGAAATGTTGAATACTCATACTCTTCCTTTTTCAATATTA
TTGAAGCATTTATCAGGGTTATTGTCTCATGAGCGGATACATATTTGAATGTATTTAGAAAAATAAACAA
ATAGGGGTTCCGCGCACATTTCCCCGAAAAGTGCCACCTGACGTCTAAGAAACCATTATTATCATGACAT
TAACCTATAAAAATAGGCGTATCACGAGGCCCTTTCGTCTTCAC
