>Addgene plasmid #48632 | roGFP_iE_C204S_pQE30 | addgene partial sequence | sequence record 72301 | pQE-Fwd 5'-CCCGAAAAGTGCCACCTG-3'
TTTATTTGCTTTGTGAGCGGATAACAATCACAATAGATTCAATTGTGAGCGGATAACAATTTCACACAGA
ATTCATTAAAGAGGAGAAATTAACTATGAGAGGATCGCATCACCATCACCATCACGGATCCATGAGTAAA
GGAGAAGAACTTTTCACTGGAGTTGTCCCAATTCTTGTTGAATTAGATGGTGATGTTAATGGGCACAAAT
TTTCTGTCAGTGGAGAGGGTGAAGGTGATGCAACATACGGAAAACTTACCCTTAAATTTATTTCCACTAC
TGGAAAACTACCTGTTCCATGGCCAACACTTGTCACTACTCTGAGTTATGGTGTTCAATGCTTTTCAAGA
TACCCAGATCATATGAAACGGCATGACTTTTTCAAGAGTGCCATGCCCGAAGGTTATGTACAGGAAAGAA
CTATAAGCTTCAAAGATGACGGGAACTACAAGACACGTGCTGAAGTCAAGTTTGAAGGTGATACCCTTGT
TAATAGAATCGAGTTAAAAGGTATTGATTTTAAAGAAGATGGAAACATTCTTGGACACAAATTGGAATAC
AACTATAACTGCGAGTCCAATGTATACATCATGGCAGACAAACAAAAGAATGGAATCAAAGCGAACTTCA
AAACCAGACACAACATTGAAGATGGAAGCGTTCAACTAGCAGACCATTATCAACAAAATACTCCAATTGG
CGATGGCCCTGTCCTTTTACCAGACAACCATTACCTGTCCACATCCTCTGCCCTTTCGAAAGATCCCAAC
GAAAAGAGAGACCACATGGTCCTTCTTGAGTTTGTAACAGCTGCTGGGATTACACATGGCATGGATGAAC
TATACAAATAATAACGATCCGAGCTCGAGATCTGCAGCCAAGCTTAATTAGCTGAGCTTGGACTCCTGTT
GATAGATCCAGTAATGACCTCAGAACTCCATCTGGATTTGTTCAGAA
